>Addgene plasmid #175119 | pLV Reep3-V5 | addgene full sequence | sequence record 351809 | Addgene NGS Result
TGGAAGGGCTAATTCACTCCCAAAGAAGACAAGATATCCTTGATCTGTGGATCTACCACACACAAGGCTA
CTTCCCTGATTAGCAGAACTACACACCAGGGCCAGGGGTCAGATATCCACTGACCTTTGGATGGTGCTAC
AAGCTAGTACCAGTTGAGCCAGATAAGGTAGAAGAGGCCAATAAAGGAGAGAACACCAGCTTGTTACACC
CTGTGAGCCTGCATGGGATGGATGACCCGGAGAGAGAAGTGTTAGAGTGGAGGTTTGACAGCCGCCTAGC
ATTTCATCACGTGGCCCGAGAGCTGCATCCGGAGTACTTCAAGAACTGCTGATATCGAGCTTGCTACAAG
GGACTTTCCGCTGGGGACTTTCCAGGGAGGCGTGGCCTGGGCGGGACTGGGGAGTGGCGAGCCCTCAGAT
CCTGCATATAAGCAGCTGCTTTTTGCCTGTACTGGGTCTCTCTGGTTAGACCAGATCTGAGCCTGGGAGC
TCTCTGGCTAACTAGGGAACCCACTGCTTAAGCCTCAATAAAGCTTGCCTTGAGTGCTTCAAGTAGTGTG
TGCCCGTCTGTTGTGTGACTCTGGTAACTAGAGATCCCTCAGACCCTTTTAGTCAGTGTGGAAAATCTCT
AGCAGTGGCGCCCGAACAGGGACTTGAAAGCGAAAGGGAAACCAGAGGAGCTCTCTCGACGCAGGACTCG
GCTTGCTGAAGCGCGCACGGCAAGAGGCGAGGGGCGGCGACTGGTGAGTACGCCAAAAATTTTGACTAGC
GGAGGCTAGAAGGAGAGAGATGGGTGCGAGAGCGTCAGTATTAAGCGGGGGAGAATTAGATCGCGATGGG
AAAAAATTCGGTTAAGGCCAGGGGGAAAGAAAAAATATAAATTAAAACATATAGTATGGGCAAGCAGGGA
GCTAGAACGATTCGCAGTTAATCCTGGCCTGTTAGAAACATCAGAAGGCTGTAGACAAATACTGGGACAG
CTACAACCATCCCTTCAGACAGGATCAGAAGAACTTAGATCATTATATAATACAGTAGCAACCCTCTATT
GTGTGCATCAAAGGATAGAGATAAAAGACACCAAGGAAGCTTTAGACAAGATAGAGGAAGAGCAAAACAA
AAGTAAGACCACCGCACAGCAAGCGGCCGGCCGCTGATCTTCAGACCTGGAGGAGGAGATATGAGGGACA
ATTGGAGAAGTGAATTATATAAATATAAAGTAGTAAAAATTGAACCATTAGGAGTAGCACCCACCAAGGC
AAAGAGAAGAGTGGTGCAGAGAGAAAAAAGAGCAGTGGGAATAGGAGCTTTGTTCCTTGGGTTCTTGGGA
GCAGCAGGAAGCACTATGGGCGCAGCGTCAATGACGCTGACGGTACAGGCCAGACAATTATTGTCTGGTA
TAGTGCAGCAGCAGAACAATTTGCTGAGGGCTATTGAGGCGCAACAGCATCTGTTGCAACTCACAGTCTG
GGGCATCAAGCAGCTCCAGGCAAGAATCCTGGCTGTGGAAAGATACCTAAAGGATCAACAGCTCCTGGGG
ATTTGGGGTTGCTCTGGAAAACTCATTTGCACCACTGCTGTGCCTTGGAATGCTAGTTGGAGTAATAAAT
CTCTGGAACAGATTTGGAATCACACGACCTGGATGGAGTGGGACAGAGAAATTAACAATTACACAAGCTT
AATACACTCCTTAATTGAAGAATCGCAAAACCAGCAAGAAAAGAATGAACAAGAATTATTGGAATTAGAT
AAATGGGCAAGTTTGTGGAATTGGTTTAACATAACAAATTGGCTGTGGTATATAAAATTATTCATAATGA
TAGTAGGAGGCTTGGTAGGTTTAAGAATAGTTTTTGCTGTACTTTCTATAGTGAATAGAGTTAGGCAGGG
ATATTCACCATTATCGTTTCAGACCCACCTCCCAACCCCGAGGGGACCCGACAGGCCCGAAGGAATAGAA
GAAGAAGGTGGAGAGAGAGACAGAGACAGATCCATTCGATTAGTGAACGGATCTCGACGGTATCGCCTTT
AAAAGAAAAGGGGGGATTGGGGGGTACAGTGCAGGGGAAAGAATAGTAGACATAATAGCAACAGACATAC
AAACTAAAGAATTACAAAAACAAATTACAAAAATTCAAAATTTTCGGGTTTATTACAGGGACAGCAGAGA
TCCAGTTTATCGATGAGGCCCTTTCGTCTTCACTCGAGGTGCCCGTCAGTGGGCAGAGCGCACATCGCCC
ACAGTCCCCGAGAAGTTGGGGGGAGGGGTCGGCAATTGAACCGGTGCCTAGAGAAGGTGGCGCGGGGTAA
ACTGGGAAAGTGATGTCGTGTACTGGCTCCGCCTTTTTCCCGAGGGTGGGGGAGAACCGTATATAAGTGC
AGTAGTCGCCGTGAACGTTCTTTTTCGCAACGGGTTTGCCGCCAGAACACAGGTAAGTGCCGTGTGTGGT
TCCCGCGGGCCTGGCCTCTTTACGGGTTATGGCCCTTGCGTGCCTTGAATTACTTCCACCTGGCTGCAGT
ACGTGATTCTTGATCCCGAGCTTCGGGTTGGAAGTGGGTGGGAGAGTTCGAGGCCTTGCGCTTAAGGAGC
CCCTTCGCCTCGTGCTTGAGTTGAGGCCTGGCCTGGGCGCTGGGGCCGCCGCGTGCGAATCTGGTGGCAC
CTTCGCGCCTGTCTCGCTGCTTTCGATAAGTCTCTAGCCATTTAAAATTTTTGATGACCTGCTGCGACGC
TTTTTTTCTGGCAAGATAGTCTTGTAAATGCGGGCCAAGATCTGCACACTGGTATTTCGGTTTTTGGGGC
CGCGGGCGGCGACGGGGCCCGTGCGTCCCAGCGCACATGTTCGGCGAGGCGGGGCCTGCGAGCGCGGCCA
CCGAGAATCGGACGGGGGTAGTCTCAAGCTGGCCGGCCTGCTCTGGTGCCTGGCCTCGCGCCGCCGTGTA
TCGCCCCGCCCTGGGCGGCAAGGCTGGCCCGGTCGGCACCAGTTGCGTGAGCGGAAAGATGGCCGCTTCC
CGGCCCTGCTGCAGGGAGCTCAAAATGGAGGACGCGGCGCTCGGGAGAGCGGGCGGGTGAGTCACCCACA
CAAAGGAAAAGGGCCTTTCCGTCCTCAGCCGTCGCTTCATGTGACTCCACGGAGTACCGGGCGCCGTCCA
GGCACCTCGATTAGTTCTCGAGCTTTTGGAGTACGTCGTCTTTAGGTTGGGGGGAGGGGTTTTATGCGAT
GGAGTTTCCCCACACTGAGTGGGTGGAGACTGAAGTTAGGCCAGCTTGGCACTTGATGTAATTCTCCTTG
GAATTTGCCCTTTTTGAGTTTGGATCTTGGTTCATTCTCAAGCCTCAGACAGTGGTTCAAAGTTTTTTTC
TTCCATTTCAGGTGTCGTGAGGATCCGCCATCGGCCCGCCCGCCGCCATGGTGTCCTGGATGATCTCCCG
AGCCGTGGTGCTGGTGTTTGGAATGCTCTATCCAGCGTACTATTCCTACAAAGCCGTGAAGACGAAAAAC
GTCAAGGAATACGTTCGCTGGATGATGTATTGGATCGTCTTTGCCCTCTACACTGTCATTGAAACGGTGG
CCGATCAGACACTTGCATGGTTTCCCCTGTACTATGAGCTGAAGATTGCCTTCGTCATTTGGCTGCTGTC
GCCCTACACTAGAGGGGCGAGTTTAATCTATAGAAAGTTCCTTCATCCCCTGCTGTCATCAAAGGAAAGG
GAAATTGATGATTATATTGTCCAAGCCAAAGAAAGAGGCTATGAGACAATGGTGAATTTTGGACGGCAAG
GTTTGAATTTAGCAGCTGCAGCCGCCGTCACTGCAGCAGTGAAGAGCCAAGGAGCAATAACGGAGCGTCT
GCGAAGTTTCAGCATGCATGATCTGACAGCTATCCAAGGGGATGAGCCCGTGGGACACAGACCCTACCAG
ACTTTGCCAGAAGCAAAGAGGAAAGGCAAACAAGCCACCGAGTCACCAGCCTATGGAATTCCACTGAAAG
ATGGAAGTGAGCAGACAGACGAAGAAGCGGAGGGGCCATTCTCCGATGACGAGATGGTGACTCACAAGGC
GCTGAGGCGATCCCAGAGCATGAAATCTGTCAAGACCATCAAAGGCCGCAAAGAGGTGCGGTATGGCTCA
CTAAAATATAAAGTGAAGAAGAGACCGCAAGTGTATTTTGGTGGGCCGGGCGGGGGTGGCGGGGGAGGTA
AGCCTATCCCTAACCCTCTCCTCGGTCTCGATTCTACGTGAGTTTAAACTTCGAAACGCGTGAATTCCTC
GAGGGCGGCCGCTCTAGAGTCGACGGGCCGCGGTAACAATTGTTAACTAACTTAAGCTAGCAACGGTTTC
CCTCTAGCGGGATCAATTCCGCCCCCCCCCCCTAACGTTACTGGCCGAAGCCGCTTGGAATAAGGCCGGT
GTGCGTTTGTCTATATGTTATTTTCCACCATATTGCCGTCTTTTGGCAATGTGAGGGCCCGGAAACCTGG
CCCTGTCTTCTTGACGAGCATTCCTAGGGGTCTTTCCCCTCTCGCCAAAGGAATGCAAGGTCTGTTGAAT
GTCGTGAAGGAAGCAGTTCCTCTGGAAGCTTCTTGAAGACAAACAACGTCTGTAGCGACCCTTTGCAGGC
AGCGGAACCCCCCACCTGGCGACAGGTGCCTCTGCGGCCAAAAGCCACGTGTATAAGATACACCTGCAAA
GGCGGCACAACCCCAGTGCCACGTTGTGAGTTGGATAGTTGTGGAAAGAGTCAAATGGCTCTCCTCAAGC
GTATTCAACAAGGGGCTGAAGGATGCCCAGAAGGTACCCCATTGTATGGGATCTGATCTGGGGCCTCGGT
GCACATGCTTTACATGTGTTTAGTCGAGGTTAAAAAAACGTCTAGGCCCCCCGAACCACGGGGACGTGGT
TTTCCTTTGAAAAACACGATAATACCATGACCGAGTACAAGCCCACGGTGCGCCTCGCCACCCGCGACGA
CGTCCCCAGGGCCGTACGCACCCTCGCCGCCGCGTTCGCCGACTACCCCGCCACGCGCCACACCGTCGAT
CCGGACCGCCACATCGAGCGGGTCACCGAGCTGCAAGAACTCTTCCTCACGCGCGTCGGGCTCGACATCG
GCAAGGTGTGGGTCGCGGACGACGGCGCCGCGGTGGCGGTCTGGACCACGCCGGAGAGCGTCGAAGCGGG
GGCGGTGTTCGCCGAGATCGGCCCGCGCATGGCCGAGTTGAGCGGTTCCCGGCTGGCCGCGCAGCAACAG
ATGGAAGGCCTCCTGGCGCCGCACCGGCCCAAGGAGCCCGCGTGGTTCCTGGCCACCGTCGGCGTCTCGC
CCGACCACCAGGGCAAGGGTCTGGGCAGCGCCGTCGTGCTCCCCGGAGTGGAGGCGGCCGAGCGCGCCGG
GGTGCCCGCCTTCCTGGAGACCTCCGCGCCCCGCAACCTCCCCTTCTACGAGCGGCTCGGCTTCACCGTC
ACCGCCGACGTCGAGGTGCCCGAAGGACCGCGCACCTGGTGCATGACCCGCAAGCCCGGTGCCTGACCCG
GGCGGGGCGCGTCTGGAACAATCAACCTCTGGATTACAAAATTTGTGAAAGATTGACTGGTATTCTTAAC
TATGTTGCTCCTTTTACGCTATGTGGATACGCTGCTTTAATGCCTTTGTATCATGCTATTGCTTCCCGTA
TGGCTTTCATTTTCTCCTCCTTGTATAAATCCTGGTTGCTGTCTCTTTATGAGGAGTTGTGGCCCGTTGT
CAGGCAACGTGGCGTGGTGTGCACTGTGTTTGCTGACGCAACCCCCACTGGTTGGGGCATTGCCACCACC
TGTCAGCTCCTTTCCGGGACTTTCGCTTTCCCCCTCCCTATTGCCACGGCGGAACTCATCGCCGCCTGCC
TTGCCCGCTGCTGGACAGGGGCTCGGCTGTTGGGCACTGACAATTCCGTGGTGTTGTCGGGGAAGCTGAC
GTCCTTTCCATGGCTGCTCGCCTGTGTTGCCACCTGGATTCTGCGCGGGACGTCCTTCTGCTACGTCCCT
TCGGCCCTCAATCCAGCGGACCTTCCTTCCCGCGGCCTGCTGCCGGCTCTGCGGCCTCTTCCGCGTCTTC
GCCTTCGCCCTCAGACGAGTCGGATCTCCCTTTGGGCCGCCTCCCCGCCTGGAATTAATTCTGCAGTCGA
GACCTAGAAAAACATGGAGCAATCACAAGTAGCAATACAGCAGCTACCAATGCTGATTGTGCCTGGCTAG
AAGCACAAGAGGAGGAGGAGGTGGGTTTTCCAGTCACACCTCAGGTACCTTTAAGACCAATGACTTACAA
GGCAGCTGTAGATCTTAGCCACTTTTTAAAAGAAAAGAGGGGACTGGAAGGGCTAATTCACTCCCAACGA
AGACAAGATATCCTTGATCTGTGGATCTACCACACACAAGGCTACTTCCCTGATTAGCAGAACTACACAC
CAGGGCCAGGGGTCAGATATCCACTGACCTTTGGATGGTGCTACAAGCTAGTACCAGTTGAGCCAGATAA
GGTAGAAGAGGCCAATAAAGGAGAGAACACCAGCTTGTTACACCCTGTGAGCCTGCATGGGATGGATGAC
CCGGAGAGAGAAGTGTTAGAGTGGAGGTTTGACAGCCGCCTAGCATTTCATCACGTGGCCCGAGAGCTGC
ATCCGGAGTACTTCAAGAACTGCTGATATCGAGCTTGCTACAAGGGACTTTCCGCTGGGGACTTTCCAGG
GAGGCGTGGCCTGGGCGGGACTGGGGAGTGGCGAGCCCTCAGATCCTGCATATAAGCAGCTGCTTTTTGC
CTGTACTGGGTCTCTCTGGTTAGACCAGATCTGAGCCTGGGAGCTCTCTGGCTAACTAGGGAACCCACTG
CTTAAGCCTCAATAAAGCTTGCCTTGAGTGCTTCAAGTAGTGTGTGCCCGTCTGTTGTGTGACTCTGGTA
ACTAGAGATCCCTCAGACCCTTTTAGTCAGTGTGGAAAATCTCTAGCAGTAGTAGTTCATGTCATCTTAT
TATTCAGTATTTATAACTTGCAAAGAAATGAATATCAGAGAGTGAGAGGCCTTGACATTGCTAGCGTTTA
CCGTCGACCTCTAGCTAGAGCTTGGCGTAATCATGGTCATAGCTGTTTCCTGTGTGAAATTGTTATCCGC
TCACAATTCCACACAACATACGAGCCGGAAGCATAAAGTGTAAAGCCTGGGGTGCCTAATGAGTGAGCTA
ACTCACATTAATTGCGTTGCGCTCACTGCCCGCTTTCCAGTCGGGAAACCTGTCGTGCCAGCTGCATTAA
TGAATCGGCCAACGCGCGGGGAGAGGCGGTTTGCGTATTGGGCGCTCTTCCGCTTCCTCGCTCACTGACT
CGCTGCGCTCGGTCGTTCGGCTGCGGCGAGCGGTATCAGCTCACTCAAAGGCGGTAATACGGTTATCCAC
AGAATCAGGGGATAACGCAGGAAAGAACATGTGAGCAAAAGGCCAGCAAAAGGCCAGGAACCGTAAAAAG
GCCGCGTTGCTGGCGTTTTTCCATAGGCTCCGCCCCCCTGACGAGCATCACAAAAATCGACGCTCAAGTC
AGAGGTGGCGAAACCCGACAGGACTATAAAGATACCAGGCGTTTCCCCCTGGAAGCTCCCTCGTGCGCTC
TCCTGTTCCGACCCTGCCGCTTACCGGATACCTGTCCGCCTTTCTCCCTTCGGGAAGCGTGGCGCTTTCT
CATAGCTCACGCTGTAGGTATCTCAGTTCGGTGTAGGTCGTTCGCTCCAAGCTGGGCTGTGTGCACGAAC
CCCCCGTTCAGCCCGACCGCTGCGCCTTATCCGGTAACTATCGTCTTGAGTCCAACCCGGTAAGACACGA
CTTATCGCCACTGGCAGCAGCCACTGGTAACAGGATTAGCAGAGCGAGGTATGTAGGCGGTGCTACAGAG
TTCTTGAAGTGGTGGCCTAACTACGGCTACACTAGAAGAACAGTATTTGGTATCTGCGCTCTGCTGAAGC
CAGTTACCTTCGGAAAAAGAGTTGGTAGCTCTTGATCCGGCAAACAAACCACCGCTGGTAGCGGTGGTTT
TTTTGTTTGCAAGCAGCAGATTACGCGCAGAAAAAAAGGATCTCAAGAAGATCCTTTGATCTTTTCTACG
GGGTCTGACGCTCAGTGGAACGAAAACTCACGTTAAGGGATTTTGGTCATGAGATTATCAAAAAGGATCT
TCACCTAGATCCTTTTAAATTAAAAATGAAGTTTTAAATCAATCTAAAGTATATATGAGTAAACTTGGTC
TGACAGTTACCAATGCTTAATCAGTGAGGCACCTATCTCAGCGATCTGTCTATTTCGTTCATCCATAGTT
GCCTGACTCCCCGTCGTGTAGATAACTACGATACGGGAGGGCTTACCATCTGGCCCCAGTGCTGCAATGA
TACCGCGAGACCCACGCTCACCGGCTCCAGATTTATCAGCAATAAACCAGCCAGCCGGAAGGGCCGAGCG
CAGAAGTGGTCCTGCAACTTTATCCGCCTCCATCCAGTCTATTAATTGTTGCCGGGAAGCTAGAGTAAGT
AGTTCGCCAGTTAATAGTTTGCGCAACGTTGTTGCCATTGCTACAGGCATCGTGGTGTCACGCTCGTCGT
TTGGTATGGCTTCATTCAGCTCCGGTTCCCAACGATCAAGGCGAGTTACATGATCCCCCATGTTGTGCAA
AAAAGCGGTTAGCTCCTTCGGTCCTCCGATCGTTGTCAGAAGTAAGTTGGCCGCAGTGTTATCACTCATG
GTTATGGCAGCACTGCATAATTCTCTTACTGTCATGCCATCCGTAAGATGCTTTTCTGTGACTGGTGAGT
ACTCAACCAAGTCATTCTGAGAATAGTGTATGCGGCGACCGAGTTGCTCTTGCCCGGCGTCAATACGGGA
TAATACCGCGCCACATAGCAGAACTTTAAAAGTGCTCATCATTGGAAAACGTTCTTCGGGGCGAAAACTC
TCAAGGATCTTACCGCTGTTGAGATCCAGTTCGATGTAACCCACTCGTGCACCCAACTGATCTTCAGCAT
CTTTTACTTTCACCAGCGTTTCTGGGTGAGCAAAAACAGGAAGGCAAAATGCCGCAAAAAAGGGAATAAG
GGCGACACGGAAATGTTGAATACTCATACTCTTCCTTTTTCAATATTATTGAAGCATTTATCAGGGTTAT
TGTCTCATGAGCGGATACATATTTGAATGTATTTAGAAAAATAAACAAATAGGGGTTCCGCGCACATTTC
CCCGAAAAGTGCCACCTGACGTCGACGGATCGGGAGATCAACTTGTTTATTGCAGCTTATAATGGTTACA
AATAAAGCAATAGCATCACAAATTTCACAAATAAAGCATTTTTTTCACTGCATTCTAGTTGTGGTTTGTC
CAAACTCATCAATGTATCTTATCATGTCTGGATCAACTGGATAACTCAAGCTAACCAAAATCATCCCAAA
CTTCCCACCCCATACCCTATTACCACTGCCAATTACCTGTGGTTTCATTTACTCTAAACCTGTGATTCCT
CTGAATTATTTTCATTTTAAAGAAATTGTATTTGTTAAATATGTACTACAAACTTAGTAGT
Features (pLannotate 1.2.2; 24 found; start..end, strand, type, name):
    377..634     +  LTR            5' LTR (truncated): truncated 5' long terminal repeat (LTR) from HIV-1
    681..806     +  misc_feature   HIV-1 Ψ: packaging signal of human immunodeficiency virus type 1
    790..1128    +  CDS            HIV-1 gag (fragment): gag protein from human immunodeficiency virus 1; gag
   1303..1536    +  misc_feature   RRE: The Rev response element (RRE) of HIV-1 allows for Rev-dependent mRNA export from the nucleus to the cytoplasm.
   1913..2013    +  CDS            Rev (fragment): human immunodeficiency virus 1 (HIV-1) Rev protein; rev; enhances nuclear export of unspliced and incompletely spliced viral mRNAs
   2028..2143    +  misc_feature   cPPT/CTS: central polypurine tract and central termination sequence of HIV-1 (lacking the first T)
   2221..2432    +  promoter       EF-1α core promoter: core promoter for human elongation factor EF-1α
   2433..3371    +  intron         EF-1α intron A: intron upstream of the start codon of human EF-1α
   3408..4169    +  CDS            Reep3: REEP3_MOUSE - Also known as D10Ucla1. Experimental evidence at protein level: Swiss-Prot protein existence level 1. Microtubule-binding protein required to ensure proper cell division and nuclear envelope reassembly by sequestering the endoplasmic reticulum away from chromosomes during mitosis. Probably acts by clearing the endoplasmic reticulum membrane from metaphase chromosomes (By similarity). From Mus musculus (Mouse).
   4197..4238    +  CDS            V5 tag: epitope tag from simian virus 5
   4363..4924    +  misc_feature   IRES: internal ribosome entry site (IRES) of the encephalomyocarditis virus (EMCV)
   4927..5526    +  CDS            PuroR: puromycin N-acetyltransferase; pac from Streptomyces alboniger; confers resistance to puromycin
   5550..6138    +  misc_feature   WPRE: woodchuck hepatitis virus posttranscriptional regulatory element
   6155..6673    +  CDS            nef (fragment): NEF_HV1BR - Experimental evidence at protein level: Swiss-Prot protein existence level 1. Extracellular Nef protein targets CD4(+) T-lymphocytes for apoptosis by interacting with CXCR4 surface receptors (PubMed:14990729). From Human immunodeficiency virus type 1 group M subtype B (isolate BRU/LAI) (HIV-1).
   6721..6978    +  LTR            5' LTR (truncated): truncated 5' long terminal repeat (LTR) from HIV-1
   7130..7146    -  protein_bind   lac operator: The lac repressor binds to the lac operator to inhibit transcription in E. coli. This inhibition can be relieved by adding lactose or isopropyl-β-D-thiogalactopyranoside (IPTG). lac repressor encoded by lacI
   7154..7184    -  promoter       lac promoter: promoter for the E. coli lac operon
   7199..7220    -  protein_bind   CAP binding site: CAP binding activates transcription in the presence of cAMP. E. coli catabolite activator protein
   7233..7325    -  CDS            lacI (fragment): lac repressor; lacI; The lac repressor binds to the lac operator to inhibit transcription in E. coli. This inhibition can be relieved by adding lactose or isopropyl-β-D-thiogalactopyranoside (IPTG).
   7508..8096    -  rep_origin     ori: high-copy-number ColE1/pMB1/pBR322/pUC origin of replication
   8267..9127    -  CDS            AmpR: β-lactamase; bla; confers resistance to ampicillin, carbenicillin, and related antibiotics
   9128..9232    -  promoter       AmpR promoter: bla
   9280..9414    +  polyA_signal   SV40 poly(A) signal: SV40 polyadenylation signal
   9581..329     +  CDS            nef (fragment) (across the origin): NEF_HV1BR - Experimental evidence at protein level: Swiss-Prot protein existence level 1. Extracellular Nef protein targets CD4(+) T-lymphocytes for apoptosis by interacting with CXCR4 surface receptors (PubMed:14990729). From Human immunodeficiency virus type 1 group M subtype B (isolate BRU/LAI) (HIV-1).
