[The description below was written by a language model from this plasmid's Addgene catalogue record and pLannotate feature annotations shown in this document.]
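Description:
pLV Reep3-V5 is a 9,581-nt HIV-1-derived lentiviral transfer plasmid for expressing mouse Reep3 with a C-terminal V5 epitope tag in mammalian cells. It is built on the pLV-EF1a-IRES-Puro backbone, with the insert introduced by Gibson cloning. In bacteria it is maintained through a high-copy ColE1/pUC-type origin and selected with ampicillin via the β-lactamase gene. Residual lac promoter/operator and lacI fragments and an SV40 poly(A) signal are also annotated in the backbone.

The viral portion is bounded by two elements that the automated annotation labels as truncated HIV-1 LTRs, each adjacent to a nef-derived fragment. Between them lie the Ψ packaging signal with a partial gag sequence, the Rev response element for Rev-dependent nuclear export of the genomic RNA, and the cPPT/CTS, which aids nuclear import of the reverse-transcribed genome. The plasmid encodes no functional viral structural or enzymatic genes, so particle production depends on packaging and envelope functions supplied in trans.

The expression cassette uses the human EF-1α core promoter with its intron A to drive a single bicistronic transcript. The Reep3 coding sequence is followed by the V5 tag, then an EMCV IRES and the puromycin N-acetyltransferase gene, so transduced cells can be selected with puromycin while expressing the tagged protein from the same mRNA. A downstream WPRE enhances transcript stability and expression. Reep3 is annotated as a microtubule-binding protein that helps keep endoplasmic reticulum membrane away from chromosomes during mitosis and supports nuclear envelope reassembly. The V5 tag allows detection or isolation of the protein, and the associated publication concerns proximity-labeling proteomics of the inner nuclear membrane proteins emerin and lamin B receptor.
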