Addgene plasmid #175119: pLV Reep3-V5
Purpose: Lentiviral expression of mouse Reep3-V5
Depositing lab: Larry Gerace. Depositing organization: Scripps California (The Scripps Research Institute). Publication: Shared and Distinctive Neighborhoods of Emerin and Lamin B Receptor Revealed by Proximity Labeling and Quantitative Proteomics. Cheng LC, Zhang X, Abhinav K, Nguyen JA, Baboo S, Martinez-Bartolome S, Branon TC, Ting AY, Loose E, Yates JR 3rd, Gerace L. J Proteome Res. 2022 Sep 2;21(9):2197-2210. doi: 10.1021/acs.jproteome.2c00281. Epub 2022 Aug 16. PubMed 35972904.
Backbone
  Vector backbone: pLV-EF1a-IRES-Puro
  Backbone manufacturer: Tobias Meyer (Addgene plasmid # 85132)
  Vector type: Mammalian Expression, Lentiviral
Growth in bacteria
  Bacterial resistance: Ampicillin, 100 μg/mL
  Growth temperature: 30°C
  Growth strain: NEB Stable
  Copy number: High Copy
Gene/Insert
  Gene/Insert name: Reep3
  Species: M. musculus (mouse)
  Entrez Gene: Reep3 (a.k.a. D10Ucl, D10Ucla1)
  Tag / fusion protein: V5 (C terminal on insert)
  Cloning method: Gibson Cloning
Terms and licenses: Academic/Nonprofit Terms; Industry Terms: Not Available to Industry
How to cite: pLV Reep3-V5 was a gift from Larry Gerace (Addgene plasmid # 175119 ; http://n2t.net/addgene:175119 ; RRID:Addgene_175119)
